>Addgene plasmid #174301 | pDGO186N-KS1 | addgene full sequence | sequence record 383928 | Addgene NGS Result
GACCTACACCGAACTGAGATACCTACAGCGTGAGCTATGAGAAAGCGCCACGCTTCCCGAAGGGAGAAAG
GCGGACAGGTATCCGGTAAGCGGCAGGGTCGGAACAGGAGAGCGCACGAGGGAGCTTCCAGGGGGAAACG
CCTGGTATCTTTATAGTCCTGTCGGGTTTCGCCACCTCTGACTTGAGCGTCGATTTTTGTGATGCTCGTC
AGGGGGGCGGAGCCTATGGAAAAACGCCAGCAACGCGGCCTTTTTACGGTTCCTGGCCTTTTGCTGGCCT
TTTGCTCACATGTTCTTTCCTGCGTTATCCCCTGATTCTGTGGATAACCGTATTACCGCCTTTGAGTGAG
CTGATACCGCTCGCCGCAGCCGAACGACCGAGCGCAGCGAGTCAGTGAGCGAGGAAGCGGAAGAGCGCCC
AATACGCAAACCGCCTCTCCCCGCGCGTTGGCCGATTCATTAATGCAGTATGGGAAACAAAATATTGCGT
ATGCGACTGTTCACATGGACGAGAAAACCCCTCACATGCATTTAGGAGTTGTTCCTATGCGCCTAGAGGG
CTTTTCGTGCGTCAGCATGAGCGATCGGAAGAAAAGAAGAATACTTTTTCGCTTCAAGATGTTTTGCAGC
GTGATCGAGAACTTCGTGAGCAAAGAAAAGCAAAGAGGAAAAAATCGCATGATTTGGAGCGATAAGAAAA
AGCACTCGAATGAGTGCTTTTTTTGCGTTTTGAGCGTAGCGAAAAACGAGTTCTTTCTATTCTTGATACA
TATAGAAATAACGTCATTTTTATTTTAGTTGCTGAAAGGTGCGTTGAAGTGTTGGTATGTATGTGTTTTA
AAGTATTGAAAACCCTTAAAATTGGTTGCACAGAAAAACCCCATCTGTTAAAGTTATAAGTGACCAAACA
AATAACTAAATAGATGGGGGTTTCTTTTAATATTATGTGTCCTAATAGTAGCATTTATTCAGATGAAAAA
TCAAGGGTTTTAGTGGACAAGACAAAAAGTGGAAAAGTGAGACCATGGAGAGAAAAGAAAATCGCTAATG
TTGATTACTTTGAACTTCTGCATATTCTTGAATTTAAAAAGGCTGAAAGAGTAAAAGATTGTGCTGAAAT
ATTAGAGTATAAACAAAATCGTGAAACAGGCGAAAGAAAGTTGTATCGAGTGTGGTTTTGTAAATCCAGG
CTTTGTCCAATGTGCAACTGGAGGAGAGCAATGAAACATGGCATTCAGTCACAAAAGGTTGTTGCTGAAG
TTATTAAACAAAAGCCAACAGTTCGTTGGTTGTTTCTCACATTAACAGTTAAAAATGTTTATGATGGCGA
AGAATTAAATAAGAGTTTGTCAGATATGGCTCAAGGATTTCGCCGAATGATGCAATATAAAAAAATTAAT
AAAAATCTTGTTGGTTTTATGCGTGCAACGGAAGTGACAATAAATAATAAAGATAATTCTTATAATCAGC
ACATGCATGTATTGGTATGTGTGGAACCAACTTATTTTAAGAATACAGAAAACTACGTGAATCAAAAACA
ATGGATTCAATTTTGGAAAAAGGCAATGAAATTAGACTATGATCCAAATGTAAAAGTTCAAATGATTCGA
CCGAAAAATAAATATAAATCGGATATACAATCGGCAATTGACGAAACTGCAAAATATCCTGTAAAGGATA
CGGATTTTATGACCGATGATGAAGAAAAGAATTTGAAACGTTTGTCTGATTTGGAGGAAGGTTTACACCG
TAAAAGGTTAATCTCCTATGGTGGTTTGTTAAAAGAAATACATAAAAAATTAAACCTTGATGACACAGAA
GAAGGCGATTTGATTCATACAGATGATGACGAAAAAGCCGATGAAGATGGATTTTCTATTATTGCAATGT
GGAATTGGGAACGGAAAAATTATTTTATTAAAGAGTAGTTCAAGGATCCTTAATATGCCGACCACGTTGC
AATTCCCGTCAAATAATGCATTTTGCAGCCGACGAAACAGGCAAGATAACTGTATTGGCTATAAATGTTT
CAGGCAGCGGTATATTTTGCCTCCCGGTAAAATTAATACAATAAGCTAAAAAACTGACGTAGGATAAGCA
AAACGGCGCAATTTGAGTTGTAACGTAATATTTTCACTAAAAATAGTAATTATTTCATGTTGTTTTTTTT
TAGATTAATTTATAATATAATTTATTGTATAAGCAATATCTTAATTATCATTAAAGGGGGAAAAAAACTG
TTTGTATCGTACCTATGAGGAATTGAAACTTTTGGGAAGTGCGTGTGAAGCGGGAGAGCTTTACCGGTTT
GTATCGTACCTATGAGGAATTGAAACTTTCTGGCTACTCCAAGTTCCTAATGTTATATATGGTTTTATAG
TATAAAGCCTTAAGCGAAAATGGATAGGACTGTATAATAAGGTTAAGGCTTTATATTCGCCTGAAGCGTA
AAAACGCAATAGGAAGAATAAAATTTTTGCCGGGGATAGGCCAGCCTTGCAAACTGGCTGACAAGCGAAG
TCTCCCCGCTTCCCCGGCAACAATTTCAAATAGGGAGACAGAAAGGGAGACGAAATCTCGTATGTTGTGT
GGAATTGTGAGCGGATAACAATTTCACACAGGAAACAGCTATGACCATGATTACGCCTAATAGAAATAAT
TTTGTTTAACTTTACAAACGGGATTGACTTTTAAAAAAGGATTGATTCTAATGAAGAAAGCAGACAAGTA
AGCCTCCTAAATTCACTTTAGATAAAAATTTAGGAGGCATATCAAATGGTGAATGGACCAATAATAATGA
CTAGAGAAGAAAGAATGAAGATTGTTCATGAAATTAAGGAACGAATATTGGATAAATATGGGGATGATGT
TAAGGCTATTGGTGTTTATGGCTCTCTTGGTCGTCAGACTGATGGGCCCTATTCGGATATTGAGATGATG
TGTGTCATGTCAACAGAGGAAGCAGAGTTCAGCCATGAATGGACAACCGGTGAGTGGAAGGTGGAAGTGA
ATTTTGATAGCGAAGAGATTCTACTAGATTATGCATCTCAGGTGGAATCAGATTGGCCGCTTACACATGG
TCAATTTTTCTCTATTTTGCCGATTTATGATTCAGGTGGATACTTAGAGAAAGTGTATCAAACTGCTAAA
TCGGTAGAAGCCCAAACGTTCCACGATGCGATTTGTGCCCTTATCGTAGAAGAGCTGTTTGAATATGCAG
GCAAATGGCGTAATATTCGTGTGCAAGGACCGACAACATTTCTACCATCCTTGACTGTACAGGTAGCAAT
GGCAGGTGCCATGTTGATTGGTCTGCATCATCGCATCTGTTATACGACGAACGCTTCGGTCTTAACTGAA
GCAGTTAAGCAATCAGATCTTCCTTCAGGTTATGACCATCTGTGCCAGTTCGTAATGTCTGGTCAACTTT
CCGACTCTGAGAAACTTCTGGAATCGCTAGAGAATTTCTGGAATGGGATTCAGGAGTGGACAGAACGACA
CGGATATATAGTGGATGTGTCAAAACGCATACCATTTTGATATGAGATAATGCCGACTGTACTTTTTACA
GTCGGTTTTCTAATGTCACTAGGGCTCGCCTTTGGGAAGTTTGAAGGGCTGGCACGACAGGTTTCCCGAC
TGGAAAGCGGGCAGTGAGCGCAACGCAATTAATGTGAGTTAGCTCACTCATTAGGCACCCCAGGCTTTAC
ACTTTATGCTTCCGGCTCGTATGTTGTGTGGAATTGTGAGCGGATAACAATTTCACACAGGAAACAGCTA
TGACCATGATTACGCCAAGCTTGCATGCCTGCAGGTCGACTCTAGAGGATCCCCGGGTACCGAGCTCGAA
TTGACAGATCGCTGAGATAGGTGCCTCACTGATTAAGCATTGGTAACTGTCAGACCAAGTTTACTCATAT
ATACTTTAGATTGATTTAAAACTTCATTTTTAATTTAAAAGGATCTAGGTGAAGATCCTTTTTGATAATC
TCATGACCAAAATCCCTTAACGTGAGTTTTCGTTCCACTGAGCGTCAGACCCCGTAGAAAAGATCAAAGG
ATCTTCTTGAGATCCTTTTTTTCTGCGCGTAATCTGCTGCTTGCAAACAAAAAAACCACCGCTACCAGCG
GTGGTTTGTTTGCCGGATCAAGAGCTACCAACTCTTTTTCCGAAGGTAACTGGCTTCAGCAGAGCGCAGA
TACCAAATACTGTTCTTCTAGTGTAGCCGTAGTTAGGCCACCACTTCAAGAACTCTGTAGCACCGCCTAC
ATACCTCGCTCTGCTAATCCTGTTACCAGTGGCTGCTGCCAGTGGCGATAAGTCGTGTCTTACCGGGTTG
GACTCAAGACGATAGTTACCGGATAAGGCGCAGCGGTCGGGCTGAACGGGGGGTTCGTGCACACAGCCCA
GCTTGGAGCGAAC
Features (pLannotate 1.2.2; 14 found; start..end, strand, type, name):
    415..468     +  CDS            lacI (fragment): lac repressor; lacI; The lac repressor binds to the lac operator to inhibit transcription in E. coli. This inhibition can be relieved by adding lactose or isopropyl-β-D-thiogalactopyranoside (IPTG).
    469..588     +  CDS            pre (fragment): PRE_STRAG - Also known as mob. Experimental evidence at protein level: Swiss-Prot protein existence level 1. The interaction of the RSA site and the PRE protein may not only serves a function in plasmid maintenance, but may also contributes to the distribution of small antibiotic resistance plasmids among Gram- positive bacteria. From Streptococcus agalactiae.
    924..1928    +  CDS            repB: RepB replication protein; repB; from Enterococcus faecalis plasmid pAMα1 AAN03827.1 22652809.0
   2239..2268    -  ncRNA          CRISPR-DR2: Accession: RF01315 - CRISPR RNA direct repeat element
   2306..2335    -  ncRNA          CRISPR-DR2: Accession: RF01315 - CRISPR RNA direct repeat element
   2595..2611    +  protein_bind   lac operator: The lac repressor binds to the lac operator to inhibit transcription in E. coli. This inhibition can be relieved by adding lactose or isopropyl-β-D-thiogalactopyranoside (IPTG). lac repressor encoded by lacI
   2782..3537    +  CDS            knt: KANU_STAAU - Also known as kan. Experimental evidence at protein level: Swiss-Prot protein existence level 1. Inactivates the antibiotic kanamycin by catalyzing the transfer of a nucleotidyl group from nucleoside triphosphates such as ATP to the 4'-hydroxyl group of the aminoglycoside. From Staphylococcus aureus.
   3618..3657    +  CDS            lacI (fragment): lac repressor; lacI; The lac repressor binds to the lac operator to inhibit transcription in E. coli. This inhibition can be relieved by adding lactose or isopropyl-β-D-thiogalactopyranoside (IPTG).
   3670..3691    +  protein_bind   CAP binding site: CAP binding activates transcription in the presence of cAMP. E. coli catabolite activator protein
   3706..3736    +  promoter       lac promoter: promoter for the E. coli lac operon
   3744..3760    +  protein_bind   lac operator: The lac repressor binds to the lac operator to inhibit transcription in E. coli. This inhibition can be relieved by adding lactose or isopropyl-β-D-thiogalactopyranoside (IPTG). lac repressor encoded by lacI
   3797..3852    -  misc_feature   MCS: pUC18/19 multiple cloning site
   3853..3895    +  CDS            bla(M) (fragment): β-lactamase lacking the signal sequence; bla(M); allows cytosolic expression of β-lactamase
   4067..232     +  rep_origin     ori (across the origin): high-copy-number ColE1/pMB1/pBR322/pUC origin of replication
