[The description below was written by a language model from this plasmid's Addgene catalogue record and pLannotate feature annotations shown in this document.]
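Description:
pDGO186N-KS1 is a 4,423 bp replicating bacterial shuttle-type plasmid built on the pDGO143 backbone and made for genome-editing work in Clostridium thermocellum. For propagation in E. coli it carries a ColE1/pMB1-family origin (annotated as a high-copy type, although the catalogue entry lists the plasmid as low copy). A complete repB replication protein gene of the pAMα1 type from Enterococcus faecalis, next to a short fragment of a pre/mob gene, provides the Gram-positive replicon that presumably allows it to be maintained in the clostridial host. Selection is by kanamycin, conferred by the Staphylococcus aureus knt kanamycin nucleotidyltransferase gene. The remaining annotations appear to be cloning remnants rather than functional units: short lacI and β-lactamase fragments, a lac promoter with its CAP site and operators, and a pUC18/19 multiple cloning site.

The payload is a spacer expression cassette inserted by Gibson assembly. In the feature table it appears as two 30 nt CRISPR direct repeat elements on the reverse strand, separated by a gap whose length matches the recorded spacer. This is a minimal repeat-spacer-repeat array rather than a single-guide scaffold. The spacer, "killing spacer #1", targets the wild-type allele of polC, which encodes the DNA polymerase III catalytic subunit. The promoter driving the array is not identified in the record, and no Cas nuclease gene is annotated on the plasmid, so the CRISPR effector must be supplied by the host or by another construct. The stated purpose and the associated study on a polC point mutation that creates a hypermutator phenotype indicate use as a counterselection tool: cells retaining wild-type polC are cleaved and killed, enriching for those carrying the edited allele.
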