Addgene plasmid #174301: pDGO186N-KS1
Purpose: Replicating plasmid with sgRNA cassette containing a killing spacer #1 targeting the wild type polC gene.
Depositing lab: Lee Lynd. Depositing organization: Dartmouth College and Medical School. Publication: A Single Nucleotide Change in the polC DNA Polymerase III in Clostridium thermocellum Is Sufficient To Create a Hypermutator Phenotype. Lanahan A, Zakowicz K, Tian L, Olson DG, Lynd LR. Appl Environ Microbiol. 2022 Jan 11;88(1):e0153121. doi: 10.1128/AEM.01531-21. Epub 2021 Oct 20. PubMed 35015978.
Backbone
  Vector backbone: pDGO143
  Backbone size w/o insert (bp): 3587
  Total vector size (bp): 4423
  Vector type: Bacterial Expression
Growth in bacteria
  Bacterial resistance: Kanamycin, 50 μg/mL
  Growth temperature: 37°C
  Growth strain: DH5alpha
  Copy number: Low Copy
Gene/Insert
  Gene/Insert name: spacer expression cassette
  gRNA/shRNA sequence: TTTTGGGAAGTGCGTGTGAAGCGGGAGAGCTTTACCG
  Species: Clostridium Thermocellum
  Cloning method: Gibson Cloning
  Sequencing primers: 5′ ACCTTGATGACACAGAAGAAGGCGATTTGA; 3′ TTGATATGCCTCCTAAATTTTTATCTAAAG
Terms and licenses: Academic/Nonprofit Terms; Industry Terms: Not Available to Industry
How to cite: pDGO186N-KS1 was a gift from Lee Lynd (Addgene plasmid # 174301 ; http://n2t.net/addgene:174301 ; RRID:Addgene_174301)
